Addgene plasmid #41833: GoldyTALEN-cdh5 TAL1
Depositing lab: Jeffrey Essner. Depositing organization: Iowa State University. Publication: In vivo genome editing using a high-efficiency TALEN system. Bedell VM, Wang Y, Campbell JM, Poshusta TL, Starker CG, Krug RG 2nd, Tan W, Penheiter SG, Ma AC, Leung AY, Fahrenkrug SC, Carlson DF, Voytas DF, Clark KJ, Essner JJ, Ekker SC. Nature. 2012 Nov 1;491(7422):114-8. doi: 10.1038/nature11537. Epub 2012 Sep 23. PubMed 23000899.
Backbone
  Vector backbone: RCIscript-GoldyTALEN
  Backbone manufacturer: Dan Carlson (Addgene plasmid# 38142)
  Backbone size w/o insert (bp): 4651
  Total vector size (bp): 6045
  Vector type: cloning vector
Growth in bacteria
  Bacterial resistance: Ampicillin, 100 μg/mL
  Growth temperature: 37°C
  Growth strain: Top10
  Copy number: Unknown
Gene/Insert
  Gene/Insert name: cadherin 5 (alt name: cdh5)
  Species: D. rerio (zebrafish)
  GenBank ID: NM_001003983
  Entrez Gene: cdh5 (a.k.a. fc88a07, mlb, wu:fc88a07)
Terms and licenses: Academic/Nonprofit Terms; Industry Terms: Not Available to Industry
Depositor comments: The cdh5 TALEN recognition sequences are: left TALEN 5′-CTCCTCAACATACATACT-3′ and right TALEN 5′-ACAAATGATTCATCTT-3′. Between the two binding sites is a 16-bp spacer containing a HincII site (GGAGAGTTAGTTGACA). See Addgene plasmid# 41834 and the associated publication for more information.
How to cite: GoldyTALEN-cdh5 TAL1 was a gift from Jeffrey Essner (Addgene plasmid # 41833 ; http://n2t.net/addgene:41833 ; RRID:Addgene_41833)
