[The description below was written by a language model from this plasmid's Addgene catalogue record.]
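Description:
GoldyTALEN-cdh5 TAL1 is one half of a TALEN pair directed against the zebrafish (Danio rerio) cadherin 5 gene, cdh5. It is built in the RCIscript-GoldyTALEN backbone, a scaffold plasmid of about 4.65 kb that receives a custom array of TAL effector repeats; with the cdh5-specific insert the plasmid totals about 6.0 kb. The repository classes it as a cloning vector, and it is propagated in E. coli under ampicillin selection. The record does not state the copy number, origin of replication or promoter elements, and no feature table is provided, so the detailed layout of the expression cassette cannot be described from the available information.

Although the insert is catalogued under the name of the target gene, the payload is best understood as a DNA-binding repeat array that recognises a site in cdh5, not the cadherin 5 coding sequence itself. In the TALEN design, such an array is fused to a FokI nuclease domain, and two arms bind opposite flanks of a target so that the nuclease domains dimerise and cut the intervening spacer. The depositor notes that the left and right arms bind sites separated by a 16-bp spacer containing a HincII restriction site. A restriction site in the spacer is commonly used to detect induced mutations through its loss, though the record does not say so explicitly. The construct is meant to be used with its partner plasmid encoding the other arm, which is deposited separately. The associated publication describes a high-efficiency TALEN system for in vivo genome editing, consistent with use for targeted disruption or modification of the cdh5 locus in zebrafish.
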