>Addgene plasmid #41833 | GoldyTALEN-cdh5 TAL1 | addgene partial sequence | sequence record 57146 | TAL_F1 5'-ttggcgtcggcaaacagtgg-3'
CGGGGGAGTTGAGAGGTCCGCCGTTACAGTTGGACACAGGCCAACTTGTGAAGATTGCAAAACGTGGCGG
CGTGACCGCAATGGAGGCAGTGCATGCATCGCGCAATGCACTGACGGGTGCCCCCCTGAACCTGACCCCG
GACCAAGTGGTGGCTATCGCCAGCCACGATGGCGGCAAGCAAGCGCTCGAAACGGTGCAGCGGCTGTTGC
CGGTGCTGTGCCAGGACCATGGCCTGACCCCGGACCAAGTGGTGGCTATCGCCAGCAACGGTGGCGGCAA
GCAAGCGCTCGAAACGGTGCAGCGGCTGTTGCCGGTGCTGTGCCAGGACCATGGCCTGACTCCGGACCAA
GTGGTGGCTATCGCCAGCCACGATGGCGGCAAGCAAGCGCTCGAAACGGTGCAGCGGCTGTTGCCGGTGC
TGTGCCAGGACCATGGCCTGACTCCGGACCAAGTGGTGGCTATCGCCAGCCACGATGGCGGCAAGCAAGC
GCTCGAAACGGTGCAGCGGCTGTTGCCGGTGCTGTGCCAGGACCATGGCCTGACCCCGGACCAAGTGGTG
GCTATCGCCAGCAACGGTGGCGGCAAGCAAGCGCTCGAAACGGTGCAGCGGCTGTTGCCGGTGCTGTGCC
AGGACCATGGCCTGACTCCGGACCAAGTGGTGGCTATCGCCAGCCACGATGGCGGCAAGCAAGCGCTCGA
AACGGTGCAGCGGCTGTTGCCGGTGCTGTGCCAGGACCATGGCCTGACCCCGGACCAAGTGGTGGCTATC
GCCAGCAACATTGGCGGCAAGCAAGCGCTCGAAACGGTGCAGCGGCTGTTGCCGGTGCTGTGCCAGGACC
ATGGCCTGACCCCGG
